>Addgene plasmid #215255 | GB4404 | addgene full sequence | sequence record 440686 | Addgene NGS Result
GGAGCTCAATGGTAACTTTACTCTTTATTTAACCATACATTTTTTTTTATTTTTTTCACTTTGTTCTTCA
TCCACTATTGTTCTTTGTTCATCTTGAACAAAAGCTCCCTCCTTCTTTGTTCTTCATCCACCATTGTTCT
TCATCAATCATTTCGCTGTCAGGAGCCATATGGGAATTTATGCTTGCAGCAGGGACTCTAAGCACATCAA
CTTATATCTCCAACCTATAGCTTTTCAAAATCTAATGTAGCTTAAAGTGTGTTTACAAATCATTTAATGA
GAAATCATATAAAGCCAGAGTTATGAACAAAATTGACTCAAGTTGGAATAAATTAGAAGAAAGAAGTAGG
AAGTAACAACAATTTTAATTGCCTACCACTTTCCTTTGTAATTCCCTCAACCAAATCCATAAAGAACAAC
ATAAAATTCTGAACTATCTGACTAATGATTGGTGACAAACTAAGCAAGTGGTTCAAAAAATTTGATATGA
TTAATAAAAGGAGTATTTTTTTTTTTTGTGACCAAATAGTCAATAAAAAATTATGCAATGAATCTAAAAG
TTAAGATTAAAATTGTTGAGTACTTGTAATAGAAATTTCATATTTTTTGGACCTAGCCGCCTATGTTAAC
TCATTGTTAAATTATTTCTAGAGCTGATGAGACTGAAAGTGCTTCATACTTTAATTTAATTAACTCATTG
CTAAACTGTTTTCGGTATGTAGTTAACTTTCCGTGTCAAACATCCCTACGTAGTCAACATTTTCCAAGCT
ACATATGCATGAAAAGTGATACTCGATAATATGAGTTGCTTGTTTAACTACAGGCATGTCTCCAGAATTT
TAGTCGTTCAAGTCATAACTCTTCCACTTACTTATGAATTTCATGGTGATCGTTTCCTATACTATAGTCC
AACATATTCCATCCACAGGAAGAGATCATCAGCAGGTTCTAACAGTATACTGGGTTCCACTTTGATAAGA
GTCATTATGATTTTCCAATATTAGTGTAGTTTCCCAACCCAAATTCATAATTTTAAATAATTAGCACCTG
TTAGCACTGTGGTGACGGAAAAAGAGATGTGACTACTGATAAAAAGAAGATAGTAGTAATAAAGATTGTT
ATTTTTCTATTGAAAGTCGCTAATAATTATTTTTGTTAGTTTGAGTGCCCGTACGAATTACTAAAGAACT
TGATTCTTTACCATATTTCTTAAACGTGAAGTAAAATAAGCAGTAAAGTAAACACGGTAATTTTTACGTG
AAAAATCACCCGGTTCAAATGATGCAAAAACCACTACCTACTAGAACAATGAGCCAAAATGTATCAATTA
CAAAACTGTAATTCAATACTCTCTGGTACTCCTACTACAGCTATTTGATTTACAAGTTACTCTAACTTGT
AAAACAAACGCTCACTCCAACTCACTAATTGTTAATTTTTGACACTTTGATTACAACTCAATTTCCTAAA
ACACATTCACTAGACTCACTCAAGAAGAACACAACACTAGTACTAGATTAGAGTGTACACAATGTAGTTC
TTCAGTTGATGTGTGAAAGGATAATCTTAGAAGTCCAATATAGATAGTATTTAAATACCCGGACTTCAAG
ATCTTTTAGGAGTCCTATGCATAGTCAGCTTCTCGTTTGATAAGACTCCTACGGTTCCAAGGACTCCACA
AGTTTTGGACTCTTGTCTCTTGCTGATTTATTTGTATCTTCTTGGGCAACAATCCTTATCACATGTAGCA
ACCTTCTTCCACCAAACTCGGACCTAGGTAACTTTGATATAAAATTATTGTCTTGCACAGACGTTCAATT
ATCAACCTGAGGAGCTGGTCCTTTATCCTGAGGAGTTGGTTCTTATAACAGCTAAGCAGCTACGTTGAGG
ACTTGGTTCTTAGAACATTGCATCCAAACAAACTTTATTAATCATTAAAATCTCAATACTTAACAATTTT
CGAGGTACGTAGTATGCAAACAATTTTGATGCTAAGCACAACAACTGATCTTGTTCCATCCAAAAGTGTC
TGAGTCAGAAAATTGTGCAAGGAACCTAGAATTGCATGTCTTTATCTATGCAACACCAGCAGGAGATTCA
ACTTGTAGGGATTTCTTGCCTATAAATACATCTCCCCATCCAAGCTTTAACATTCACCCAAGAAAACATT
TCAATTTCTTCCTTCATAATAACTAGCTAGTGGTTCATAAATGAACTCAAGTAAAAATCCTCCTTCTACT
CTCCTTGATGTTTTCTTGGATACCGCAAGAAACTTGGATACAGCAAGCAGAAATGTGCTCGAGTGTGGTG
AACATCGATGGAGTTACAGAGAACTGGATACAGTGTCCTCAGCTCTCGCCCAGCATCTTCGATACACGGT
GGGGCTGTCCCCTACTGTCGCAGTGATCAGCGAGAATCACCCGTACATATTGGCCCTCATGCTCGCTGTA
TGGAAATTGGGCGGTACCTTCGCTCCGATAGATGTCCACAGCCCTGCAGAACTGGTTGCCGGGATGCTTA
ACATAGTCTCACCGTCTTGCCTGGTCATCCCGTCATCAGACGTAACAAACCAGACCCTTGCATGTGATCT
TAACATTCCAGTGGTTGCATTTCATCCTCACCAAAGCACAATCCCGGAACTGAACAAAAAGTACCTGACG
GACAGTCAAATCAGCCCTGATCTCCCATTCCCCGATCCCAACCGTCCGGCTCTTTACCTGTTCACTTCTT
CTGCTACGAGTAGATCCAACTTGAAGTGCGTGCCCCTGACCCACACCTTCATACTGAGAAATAGCCTGTC
AAAGAGGGCCTGGTGCAAAAGAATGAGGCCAGAAACAGATTTCGATGGTATAAGGGTTTTAGGATGGGCA
CCATGGAGTCATGTTCTGGCTCACATGCAAGATATAGGGCCCCTTACACTCCTGAATGCTGGATGTTACG
TCTTTGCAACGACACCGAGCACATATCCAACCGAGTTGAAGGACGATAGGGATGTCATTTCTTGCGCCGC
AAATGCAGTTATGTACAAGGGGGTTAAGTCCTTCGCCTGTCTCCCGTTTGTGCTGGGAGGCCTTAAGGCC
CTGTGTGAGTCCGAGCCGTCCGTCAAAGCACAATTACAGGTCGAGGAGCGAGCACAGTTGTTAAAGAGCT
TACAACACATGAAGATTCTTGAATGTGGTGGCGCTATGCTCGAAGTTTCAGTGGCTTCTTGGGCTATCGA
GAATCGTATTCCCATTAGTATAGGAATCGGTATGACCGAAACTGGCGGAGCCTTGTTCGCTGGACCCGTT
CAAGCAATCCAAACGGGATTTAGTTCAGAGGACAAGTTTATTGAGGATGCCACATATCTCCTTGTCAAAG
ACGATTACGAGTCACACGCAGAAGAGGACATCAATGAAGGCGAACTGGTTGTTAAAAGCCGAATGCTGCC
AAGGGGTTATCTGGGGTATAACGATCCATCCTTCTCAGTGGACGATGCAGGGTGGGTTACCTTCAAAACA
GGCGACAGGTACTCCGTGACCCCGGATGGTAAGTTTTCTTGGTTAGGAAGGAATACAGACTTTATACAGA
TGACAAGCGGTGAGACTCTCGATCCCAGGCCCATCGAAAGTTTGCTTTGCGAGTCCTCCCTTATATCAAG
AGCCTGTGTAATAGGCGATAAGTTCCTGAATGGGCCCGCCACAGCAGTGTGTGCCATAATAGAATTGGAG
CCGACTACGGTAGAGAAAGGTCAGGCCCATAGCAGGGACATAGCCCGAATTTTTGCCCCCATAAACCGTG
ATTTGCCTCCTCCTTTAAGAATCGCCTGGAGCCACGTCCTCGTGCTCCAACCCAGTGAAAAAATACCGAT
GACCAAAAAAGGAACGATCTTCCGTAAGAAGATCGAACAAGTCTTTGGTAGTGCACTTGGTGGGTCCTCA
GGTGACAATTCCCAAGCAACCACTGATGCATCAGTCGTCCGTCGAGATGAACTGTCAAACACTGTTAAGC
ATATCATATCACGTGTTCTGGGCGTGAGCGACGACGAGTTGCTGTGGACTCTCTCATTTGCCGAACTTGG
AATGACCTCCGCCCTTGCAACGAGAATTGCCAATGAATTGAATGAGGTTTTAGTAGGGGTCAATCTGCCT
ATCAATGCATGTTATATACACGTTGACTTACCATCCCTGTCAAATGCAGTATATGCCAAACTGGCTCACT
TGAAACTCCCTGACAGAACACCAGAGCCGCGTAAGGCACCGGTTGAGAATCCTGGCGGAAAAGAGATCGT
AATAGTGGGACAAGCATTTAGACTTCCAGGCTCTATTAATGACGTGGCTAGTCTCCGTGACGCTTTTCTG
GCCCGTCAAGCAAGTTCAATCATTACAGAAATACCACCAGACAGATGGGATCACGCATCCTTCTACCCGA
AGGACATACGTTTCAACAAGGCCGGCTTAGTGGACATTGCTAACTACGACCACAGTTTCTTCGGCTTGAC
GGCTACAGAAGCTCTTTACTTATCTCCGACCATGAGACTCGCCCTGGAAGTTAGTTTTGAGGCCCTTGAG
AACGCAAACATTCCGGTTTCTCAGCTGAAGGGGTCACAAACAGCTGTCTACGTTGCTACCACGGATGACG
GGTTCGAGACTCTCTTAAATGCAGAGGCTGGGTACGACGCTTACACCCGATTCTACGGTACGGGGCGTGC
AGCTTCCACGGCATCCGGCAGGATCTCATACCTGCTTGACGTTCATGGACCCAGTATAACTGTGGACACG
GCATGTAGTGGAGGGGCTGTTTGCATTGATCAAGCTATAGACTACCTGCAATCCAGTTCAGCCGCTGATA
CCGCCATCATTTGTGCTTCTAATACTCATTGCTGGCCAGGATCATTCATGTTTCTGAGCGCCCAGGGTAT
GGTAAGCTCCGGCGGACGATGCGCTACTTTCACGACCGATGCCGACGGCTACGTACCTAGCGAGGGTGCA
GTCGCCTTCATTCTTAAAACACGTGAAGCAGCTATGAGGGACAAAGACACAATTCTGGCTACCATCAAAG
CAACACAAATTTCTCATAATGGTAGGTCCCAGGGATTAGTCGCCCCCAATGTAAATTCCCAAGCCGACTT
GCATAGAAGCCTGCTCCAAAAAGCCGGGCTTTCACCGGCCGACATTCATTTCATCGAGGCACACGGAACT
GGAACCTCCCTCGGAGATCTGTCCGAGATCCAAGCTATAAATGATGCATATACGAGCTCACAACCTCGAA
CGGCCGGCCCGCTGATCGTTTCTGCAAGCAAGACAGTGATAGGACACACTGAACCAGCCGGTCCGTTGGT
GGGGATGCTGTCAGTACTGAACTCCTTTAAAGAGGGGGCCGTCCCTGGTTTGGCACACTTGACCGCCGAT
AACCTGAATCCCGCTCTTGATTGCAGCAGTGTTCCGTTACTCATACCTTACCAGCCCGTTCACCTGGCAG
CCCCCAAGCCTCATCGTGCTGCTGTAATGTCATATGGATTCTCTGGCACCCTCGGTGGGATCGTGCTGGA
GGCACCAGATGAGGAAAGACTCGAAGAGGAACCTCCTAATGACAAACCTATGTTGTTTGTAGTTAGTGCA
AAAACACATACTGCATTAATAGAATATCTCGGCCGATACCTTGAATTCCTCTTGCAGGCAAATCCACAAG
ACTTCTGCGATATTTGTTATACTTCATGCGTTGGGCGTGAACATTATCGATACAGATTCGCATGCGTAGC
CAACGACATGGAGGATTTAATAGGACAATTGCAGAAGCGTTTAGGCTCTAAGGTCCCACCGAAACCTTCC
TACAAAAGAGGGGCCCTTGCATTCGCCTTCAGCGGTCAGGGCACACAGTTCCGAGGGATGGCTACCGAGC
TCGCAAAAGCCTATTCCGGATTCCGAAAAATAGTCTCTGATCTCGCTAAGAGGGCAAGTGAACTCTCAGG
TCACGCTATTGATCGATTTTTGTTAGCTTACGATATTGGGGCTGAAAACGTCGCCCCGGATAGCGAGGCT
GATCAAATATGTATCTTCGTATATCAATGTAGCGTGCTTCGTTGGCTTCAGACAATGGGCATTAGACCAT
CTGCTGTTATAGGGCACTCCCTCGGTGAGATTAGCGCTTCTGTCGCCGCCGGTGCATTGTCTCTGGACTC
TGCACTGGACCTTGTTATCAGTCGAGCTCGACTGTTAAGGAGCTCTACCAATGCACCCGCCGGTATGGCA
GCCATGTCAGCATCACAGGACGAAGTTGTTGAGTTGATTGGGAAATTAGACCTTGATAAAGCAAATTCAC
TCTCTGTTTCTGTTATCAATGGTCCTCAGAATACGGTAGTAAGCGGTTCTTCAGCAGCCATTGAAAGTAT
AGTCGCACTGGCCAAAGGGCGAAAGATAAAAGCAAGTGCTCTCAACATCAACCAAGCCTTCCACTCTCCC
TACGTAGATTCTGCAGTACCAGGTTTGCGTGCTTGGTCAGAGAAGCATATTTCCTCTGCTAGACCATTAC
AGATCCCCCTGTACTCTACACTCCTTGGCGCCCAAGTAAGTGAGGGACAAATGCTGAATCCGGATCATTG
GGTAGATCACGCAAGAAAACCTGTCCAATTCGCTCAGGCCGCCACCATTATGAAAGAAAGCTTTACCGGA
GTAATCATTGACATAGGTCCTCAAGTAGTTGCTTGGAGTTTGCTGCTCTCAAACGGACTGACATCAGTTA
CCGCTCTCGCCGCAAAGCGAGGACGATCACAGCAGGTTGCCTTCCTTAGTGCTCTTGCAGATTTATACCA
AGACTATGGTGTCGTGCCTGACTTTGTGGGATTATACGCTCAACAGGAGGACGCCAGTCGTTTAAAGAAA
ACCGATATTCTGACCTATCCTTTCCAAAGGGTGAGAAGGTATCCATCTTTCATCCCGAGTCGTAGGGCAC
CTACTCATGCCCATGTCCAAGATGAGGAAACATTGTCATCTGGATCTTCCACACCCACATTGGAGAATAC
AGATCTCGACTCCGGTAAAGAGTCTTTGATGGGACCCACACGTGGCCTTCTTCGAGTAGACGATCTGAGA
GACAGTATCGTTTCTTCTGTAAAGGATGTACTGGAGCTGAAATCAAATGAGGACTTGGACTTGTCCGAGT
CCTTGAACGCATTGGGAATGGACAGTATTATGTTCGCTCAATTACGTAAAAGGATAGGGGAGGGACTCGG
GTTATCCGTCCCGATGGTATTCCTGTCTGACGCCTTCTCAATCGGCGAGATGGTTAGTAACCTTGTAGAA
CAGGCAGAGGCTAGTGAGGACAACTGAGCTTGGAATGGATCTTCGATCCCGATCGTTCAAACATTTGGCA
ATAAAGTTTCTTAAGATTGAATCCTGTTGCCGGTCTTGCGACGATTATCATATAATTTCTGTTGAATTAC
GTTAAGCATGTAATAATTAACATGTAATGCATGACGTTATTTATGAGATGGGTTTTTATGATTAGAGTCC
CGCAATTATACATTTAATACGCGATAGAAAACAAAATATAGCGCGCAAACTAGGATAAATTATCGCGCGC
GGTGTCATCTATGTTACTAGATCGGGAATTGCCAAGCTAATTCTTGAAGACGAAAGGGCCTCGTGATACG
CCTATTTTTATAGGTTAATGTCATGATAATAATGGTTTCTTAGACGTCAGGTGGCACTTTTCGGGGAAAT
GTGCGCGGAACCCCTATTTGTTTATTTTTCTAAATACATTCAAATATGTATCCGCTCATGAGACAATAAC
CCTGATAAATGCTTCAATAATGGGACCGACTCGCGCTGTCAGGAGACTAGAGCCAAGCTGATCTCCTTTG
CCCCGGAGATCACCATGGACGACTTTCTCTATCTCTACGATCTAGGAAGAAAGTTCGACGGAGAAGGTGA
CGATACCATGTTCACCACCGATAATGAGAAGATTAGCCTCTTCAATTTCAGAAAGAATGCTGACCCACAG
ATGGTTAGAGAGGCCTACGCGGCAGGTCTGATCAAGACGATCTACCCGAGTAATAATCTCCAGGAGATCA
AATACCTTCCCAAGAAGGTTAAAGATGCAGTCAAAAGATTCAGGACTAACTGCATCAAGAACACAGAGAA
AGATATATTTCTCAAGATCAGAAGTACTATTCCAGTATGGACGATTCAAGGCTTGCTTCATAAACCAAGG
CAAGTAATAGAGATTGGAGTCTCTAAGAAAGTAGTTCCTACTGAATCAAAGGCCATGGAGTCAAAAATTC
AGATCGAGGATCTAACAGAACTCGCCGTGAAGACTGGCGAACAGTTCATACAGAGTCTTTTACGACTCAA
TGACAAGAAGAAAATCTTCGTCAACATGGTGGAGCACGACACTCTCGTCTACTCCAAGAATATCAAAGAT
ACAGTCTCAGAAGACCAAAGGGCTATTGAGACTTTTCAACAAAGGGTAATATCGGGAAACCTCCTCGGAT
TCCATTGCCCAGCTATCTGTCACTTCATCAAAAGGACAGTAGAAAAGGAAGGTGGCACCTACAAATGCCA
TCATTGCGATAAAGGAAAGGCTATCGTTCAAGATGCCCCTGCCGACAGTGGTCCCAAAGATGGACCCCCA
CCCACGAGGAGCATCGTGGAAAAAGAAGACGTTCCAACCACGTCTTCAAAGCAAGTGGATTGATGTGATA
TCTCCACTGACGTAAGGGATGACGCACAATCCCACTATCCTTCGCAAGACCCTTCCTCTATATAAGGAAG
TTCATTTCATTTGGAGAGGACTCCGGTATTTTTACAACAATTACCACAACAAAACAAACAACAAACAACA
TTACAATTTACTATTCTAGTCGAAATGGCCCCAATAAGTTCCACGTGGTCTAGGCTCATAAGGTTTGTGG
CTGTGGAAACCTCCTTAGTTCACATCGGCGAGCCTATTGATGCAACAATGGACGTGGGCTTAGCACGTAG
GGAAGGGAAGACAATACAAGCCTATGAGATCATCGGCAGTGGCTCTGCTTTAGATCTGTCTGCCCAAGTG
TCAAAGAACGTACTTACGGTCCGTGAGCTCTTAATGCCCTTGAGCCGTGAGGAGATTAAAACGGTAAGAT
GCCTTGGCCTTAATTATCCCGTCCACGCCACAGAAGCCAACGTGGCCGTGCCGAAATTCCCGAACCTTTT
TTACAAACCCGTAACCTCCCTCATCGGACCAGGTGGGTTGATAACCATCCCTTCAGTTGTCCAACCACCT
AAAGAGCACCAGAGCGATTACGAAGCCGAGTTGGTTATCGTCATCGGTAAAGCCGCCAAAAATGTCAGTG
AAGATGAAGCTCTGGACTACGTGTTGGGCTACACCGCAGCCAATGACATCTCATTTAGGAAACATCAGTT
GGCCGTTTCTCAATGGTCATTCTCCAAGGGTTTTGATGGCACGAATCCCCTGGGACCGTGCCTGGTTTCT
GCTTCCTCTATTCCAGATCCACAGGATATTCCGATCCAATGTAAACTCAACGGTGGGGTGGTGCAAAATG
GAAACACTCGTGATCAGATTTTTAATGTCAAGAAAACAATCTCTTTTTTAAGCCAAGGGACTACGTTGGA
GCCTGGTTCCATAATCCTGACGGGGACGCCCGACGGAGTGGGCTTCGTAAGAAACCCACCGCTTTATTTG
AAGGACGGTGATGAAGTAATGACTTGGATCGGATCAGGTATAGGAACCTTAGCCAACACTGTCCGAGAGG
AGCAGACTTGTTTCGCTTCAGGAGGGCACGAGTAAGCTTGGAATGGATCTTCGATCCCGATCGTTCAAAC
ATTTGGCAATAAAGTTTCTTAAGATTGAATCCTGTTGCCGGTCTTGCGACGATTATCATATAATTTCTGT
TGAATTACGTTAAGCATGTAATAATTAACATGTAATGCATGACGTTATTTATGAGATGGGTTTTTATGAT
TAGAGTCCCGCAATTATACATTTAATACGCGATAGAAAACAAAATATAGCGCGCAAACTAGGATAAATTA
TCGCGCGCGGTGTCATCTATGTTACTAGATCGGGAATTGCCAAGCTAATTCTTGAAGACGAAAGGGCCTC
GTGATACGCCTATTTTTATAGGTTAATGTCATGATAATAATGGTTTCTTAGACGTCAGGTGGCACTTTTC
GGGGAAATGTGCGCGGAACCCCTATTTGTTTATTTTTCTAAATACATTCAAATATGTATCCGCTCATGAG
ACAATAACCCTGATAAATGCTTCAATAATGGGACCGACTCGCGCTGTCAGGAGACTAGAGCCAAGCTGAT
CTCCTTTGCCCCGGAGATCACCATGGACGACTTTCTCTATCTCTACGATCTAGGAAGAAAGTTCGACGGA
GAAGGTGACGATACCATGTTCACCACCGATAATGAGAAGATTAGCCTCTTCAATTTCAGAAAGAATGCTG
ACCCACAGATGGTTAGAGAGGCCTACGCGGCAGGTCTGATCAAGACGATCTACCCGAGTAATAATCTCCA
GGAGATCAAATACCTTCCCAAGAAGGTTAAAGATGCAGTCAAAAGATTCAGGACTAACTGCATCAAGAAC
ACAGAGAAAGATATATTTCTCAAGATCAGAAGTACTATTCCAGTATGGACGATTCAAGGCTTGCTTCATA
AACCAAGGCAAGTAATAGAGATTGGAGTCTCTAAGAAAGTAGTTCCTACTGAATCAAAGGCCATGGAGTC
AAAAATTCAGATCGAGGATCTAACAGAACTCGCCGTGAAGACTGGCGAACAGTTCATACAGAGTCTTTTA
CGACTCAATGACAAGAAGAAAATCTTCGTCAACATGGTGGAGCACGACACTCTCGTCTACTCCAAGAATA
TCAAAGATACAGTCTCAGAAGACCAAAGGGCTATTGAGACTTTTCAACAAAGGGTAATATCGGGAAACCT
CCTCGGATTCCATTGCCCAGCTATCTGTCACTTCATCAAAAGGACAGTAGAAAAGGAAGGTGGCACCTAC
AAATGCCATCATTGCGATAAAGGAAAGGCTATCGTTCAAGATGCCCCTGCCGACAGTGGTCCCAAAGATG
GACCCCCACCCACGAGGAGCATCGTGGAAAAAGAAGACGTTCCAACCACGTCTTCAAAGCAAGTGGATTG
ATGTGATATCTCCACTGACGTAAGGGATGACGCACAATCCCACTATCCTTCGCAAGACCCTTCCTCTATA
TAAGGAAGTTCATTTCATTTGGAGAGGACTCCGGTATTTTTACAACAATTACCACAACAAAACAAACAAC
AAACAACATTACAATTTACTATTCTAGTCGAAATGAGAATTAACATCTCCCTTTCATCATTATTTGAACG
TCTGTCAAAGTTATCCAGCAGATCCATTGCAATCACCTGTGGTGTCGTCTTGGCCTCCGCAATCGCTTTT
CCGATAATCCGTAGGGACTATCAGACTTTTTTGGAAGTCGGGCCGAGTTACGCTCCGCAGAATTTCAGAG
GTTACATCATAGTATGCGTGCTTTCACTCTTTAGGCAGGAACAAAAAGGGTTGGCTATCTATGATCGACT
GCCCGAAAAGCGAAGGTGGTTGGCAGATCTCCCATTCCGAGAAGGTACGCGTCCTTCTATCACAAGTCAT
ATCATCCAAAGACAGAGGACTCAGCTGGTAGACCAAGAATTTGCAACCCGAGAACTCATTGATAAAGTTA
TACCCAGAGTTCAGGCTCGACACACCGATAAGACGTTTCTGTCAACCTCAAAGTTCGAATTTCATGCCAA
AGCAATTTTTTTGCTGCCCAGTATTCCCATCAATGATCCCTTGAATATACCTTCACATGATACTGTCAGA
CGAACAAAAAGGGAGATCGCTCACATGCACGATTACCACGACTGCACCCTGCACTTGGCTCTCGCAGCCC
AGGACGGTAAAGAAGTACTTAAAAAAGGGTGGGGCCAGAGACATCCCCTCGCTGGCCCCGGCGTGCCGGG
ACCTCCAACCGAATGGACGTTTTTATATGCACCGCGTAACGAGGAGGAAGCCAGAGTGGTCGAGATGATA
GTGGAGGCCAGTATTGGTTACATGACAAATGACCCCGCTGGTAAAATTGTAGAGAACGCTAAGTGAGCTT
GGAATGGATCTTCGATCCCGATCGTTCAAACATTTGGCAATAAAGTTTCTTAAGATTGAATCCTGTTGCC
GGTCTTGCGACGATTATCATATAATTTCTGTTGAATTACGTTAAGCATGTAATAATTAACATGTAATGCA
TGACGTTATTTATGAGATGGGTTTTTATGATTAGAGTCCCGCAATTATACATTTAATACGCGATAGAAAA
CAAAATATAGCGCGCAAACTAGGATAAATTATCGCGCGCGGTGTCATCTATGTTACTAGATCGGGAATTG
CCAAGCTAATTCTTGAAGACGAAAGGGCCTCGTGATACGCCTATTTTTATAGGTTAATGTCATGATAATA
ATGGTTTCTTAGACGTCAGGTGGCACTTTTCGGGGAAATGTGCGCGGAACCCCTATTTGTTTATTTTTCT
AAATACATTCAAATATGTATCCGCTCATGAGACAATAACCCTGATAAATGCTTCAATAATGGGACCGACT
CGCGCTGTCAGGAGACTAGAGCCAAGCTGATCTCCTTTGCCCCGGAGATCACCATGGACGACTTTCTCTA
TCTCTACGATCTAGGAAGAAAGTTCGACGGAGAAGGTGACGATACCATGTTCACCACCGATAATGAGAAG
ATTAGCCTCTTCAATTTCAGAAAGAATGCTGACCCACAGATGGTTAGAGAGGCCTACGCGGCAGGTCTGA
TCAAGACGATCTACCCGAGTAATAATCTCCAGGAGATCAAATACCTTCCCAAGAAGGTTAAAGATGCAGT
CAAAAGATTCAGGACTAACTGCATCAAGAACACAGAGAAAGATATATTTCTCAAGATCAGAAGTACTATT
CCAGTATGGACGATTCAAGGCTTGCTTCATAAACCAAGGCAAGTAATAGAGATTGGAGTCTCTAAGAAAG
TAGTTCCTACTGAATCAAAGGCCATGGAGTCAAAAATTCAGATCGAGGATCTAACAGAACTCGCCGTGAA
GACTGGCGAACAGTTCATACAGAGTCTTTTACGACTCAATGACAAGAAGAAAATCTTCGTCAACATGGTG
GAGCACGACACTCTCGTCTACTCCAAGAATATCAAAGATACAGTCTCAGAAGACCAAAGGGCTATTGAGA
CTTTTCAACAAAGGGTAATATCGGGAAACCTCCTCGGATTCCATTGCCCAGCTATCTGTCACTTCATCAA
AAGGACAGTAGAAAAGGAAGGTGGCACCTACAAATGCCATCATTGCGATAAAGGAAAGGCTATCGTTCAA
GATGCCCCTGCCGACAGTGGTCCCAAAGATGGACCCCCACCCACGAGGAGCATCGTGGAAAAAGAAGACG
TTCCAACCACGTCTTCAAAGCAAGTGGATTGATGTGATATCTCCACTGACGTAAGGGATGACGCACAATC
CCACTATCCTTCGCAAGACCCTTCCTCTATATAAGGAAGTTCATTTCATTTGGAGAGGACTCCGGTATTT
TTACAACAATTACCACAACAAAACAAACAACAAACAACATTACAATTTACTATTCTAGTCGAAATGGCAT
CCTTTGAAAATAGTCTGTCCGTTTTGATCGTCGGGGCTGGCCTTGGGGGATTAGCAGCCGCAATAGCTCT
TAGGAGACAGGGCCATGTAGTAAAGATCTATGATAGTTCCTCATTCAAAGCTGAACTGGGTGCTGGCCTT
GCTGTACCTCCGAATACGCTTAGAAGCCTTCAACAGTTAGGTTGTAATACAGAGAATTTGAACGGAGTCG
ACAATCTCTGCTTCACGGCCATGGGTTACGACGGCTCCGTAGGTATGATGAATAACATGACAGACTACAG
GGAGGCTTATGGCACATCCTGGATTATGGTTCATCGAGTGGATTTACATAATGAACTTATGCGTGTCGCA
CTTGATCCGGGGGGGCTGGGACCACCAGCAACATTACATTTAAATCACAGAGTGACCTTCTGCGACGTTG
ACGCATGTACGGTAACTTTTACCAACGGGACGACACAAAGTGCCGACTTGATCGTAGGGGCTGACGGCAT
ACGAAGCACCATACGTAGATTCGTCTTGGAGGAAGATGTAACTGTGCCTGCCAGCGGGATCGTCGGTTTC
AGATGGCTGGTGCAAGCCGATGCCTTAGACCCTTACCCTGAGTTAGATTGGATTGTTAAGAAGCCTCCAC
TCGGTGCTCGTCTGATCTCTACGCCACAGAATCCACAGTCCGGCGTGGGGTTGGCTGACCGTCGTACAAT
TATCATCTACGCTTGTAGGGGTGGCACGATGGTTAATGTGTTGGCTGTCCACGACGACGAAAGAGATCAG
AATACGGCAGATTGGTCAGTGCCGGCTTCCAAAGATGATCTCTTCCGTGTATTCCATGACTACCACCCAA
GATTCAGACGTTTGCTCGAACTTGCTCAAGATATCAATCTCTGGCAAATGAGGGTAGTTCCCGTGCTTAA
AAAATGGGTGAACAAGCGTGTCTGTTTATTAGGAGATGCCGCCCATGCTTCTCTCCCCACGCTGGGTCAA
GGGTTCGGAATGGGACTGGAGGACGCCGTGGCACTCGGCACATTGTTACCCAAAGGAACTACGGCTTCAC
AGATCGAAACGAGACTGGCCGTTTACGAGCAATTACGAAAGGATAGGGCTGAGTTCGTAGCAGCAGAATC
CTACGAGGAACAGTATGTCCCTGAGATGCGTGGGCTCTATCTTCGTTCCAAAGAACTCCGAGATCGAGTG
ATGGGATATGATATTAAAGTGGAGTCAGAAAAGGTTTTGGAGACTCTGCTTCGATCCTCTAATTCTGCAT
GAGCTTGGAATGGATCTTCGATCCCGATCGTTCAAACATTTGGCAATAAAGTTTCTTAAGATTGAATCCT
GTTGCCGGTCTTGCGACGATTATCATATAATTTCTGTTGAATTACGTTAAGCATGTAATAATTAACATGT
AATGCATGACGTTATTTATGAGATGGGTTTTTATGATTAGAGTCCCGCAATTATACATTTAATACGCGAT
AGAAAACAAAATATAGCGCGCAAACTAGGATAAATTATCGCGCGCGGTGTCATCTATGTTACTAGATCGG
GAATTGCCAAGCTAATTCTTGAAGACGAAAGGGCCTCGTGATACGCCTATTTTTATAGGTTAATGTCATG
ATAATAATGGTTTCTTAGACGTCAGGTGGCACTTTTCGGGGAAATGTGCGCGGAACCCCTATTTGTTTAT
TTTTCTAAATACATTCAAATATGTATCCGCTCATGAGACAATAACCCTGATAAATGCTTCAATAATGGGA
CCGACTCGCGCTGTCAGGAGACTAGAGCCAAGCTGATCTCCTTTGCCCCGGAGATCACCATGGACGACTT
TCTCTATCTCTACGATCTAGGAAGAAAGTTCGACGGAGAAGGTGACGATACCATGTTCACCACCGATAAT
GAGAAGATTAGCCTCTTCAATTTCAGAAAGAATGCTGACCCACAGATGGTTAGAGAGGCCTACGCGGCAG
GTCTGATCAAGACGATCTACCCGAGTAATAATCTCCAGGAGATCAAATACCTTCCCAAGAAGGTTAAAGA
TGCAGTCAAAAGATTCAGGACTAACTGCATCAAGAACACAGAGAAAGATATATTTCTCAAGATCAGAAGT
ACTATTCCAGTATGGACGATTCAAGGCTTGCTTCATAAACCAAGGCAAGTAATAGAGATTGGAGTCTCTA
AGAAAGTAGTTCCTACTGAATCAAAGGCCATGGAGTCAAAAATTCAGATCGAGGATCTAACAGAACTCGC
CGTGAAGACTGGCGAACAGTTCATACAGAGTCTTTTACGACTCAATGACAAGAAGAAAATCTTCGTCAAC
ATGGTGGAGCACGACACTCTCGTCTACTCCAAGAATATCAAAGATACAGTCTCAGAAGACCAAAGGGCTA
TTGAGACTTTTCAACAAAGGGTAATATCGGGAAACCTCCTCGGATTCCATTGCCCAGCTATCTGTCACTT
CATCAAAAGGACAGTAGAAAAGGAAGGTGGCACCTACAAATGCCATCATTGCGATAAAGGAAAGGCTATC
GTTCAAGATGCCCCTGCCGACAGTGGTCCCAAAGATGGACCCCCACCCACGAGGAGCATCGTGGAAAAAG
AAGACGTTCCAACCACGTCTTCAAAGCAAGTGGATTGATGTGATATCTCCACTGACGTAAGGGATGACGC
ACAATCCCACTATCCTTCGCAAGACCCTTCCTCTATATAAGGAAGTTCATTTCATTTGGAGAGGACTCCG
GTATTTTTACAACAATTACCACAACAAAACAAACAACAAACAACATTACAATTTACTATTCTAGTCGAAA
TGGTGAGCAAGGGCGAGGAGCTGTTCACCGGGGTGGTGCCCATCCTGGTCGAGCTGGACGGCGACGTAAA
CGGCCACAAGTTCAGCGTGTCCGGCGAGGGCGAGGGCGATGCCACCTACGGCAAGCTGACCCTGAAGTTC
ATCTGCACCACCGGCAAGCTGCCCGTGCCCTGGCCCACCCTCGTGACCACCCTGACCTACGGCGTGCAGT
GCTTCAGCCGCTACCCCGACCACATGAAGCAGCACGACTTCTTCAAGTCCGCCATGCCCGAAGGCTACGT
CCAGGAGCGCACCATCTTCTTCAAGGACGACGGCAACTACAAGACCCGCGCCGAGGTGAAGTTCGAGGGC
GACACCCTGGTGAACCGCATCGAGCTGAAGGGCATCGACTTCAAGGAGGACGGCAACATCCTGGGGCACA
AGCTGGAGTACAACTACAACAGCCACAACGTCTATATCATGGCCGACAAGCAGAAGAACGGCATCAAGGT
GAACTTCAAGATCCGCCACAACATCGAGGACGGCAGCGTGCAGCTCGCCGACCACTACCAGCAGAACACC
CCCATCGGCGACGGCCCCGTGCTGCTGCCCGACAACCACTACCTGAGCACCCAGTCCGCCCTGAGCAAAG
ACCCCAACGAGAAGCGCGATCACATGGTCCTGCTGGAGTTCGTGACCGCCGCCGGGATCACTCTCGGCAT
GGACGAGCTGTACAAGGACGAGCTGTAAGCTTGGAATGGATCTTCGATCCCGATCGTTCAAACATTTGGC
AATAAAGTTTCTTAAGATTGAATCCTGTTGCCGGTCTTGCGACGATTATCATATAATTTCTGTTGAATTA
CGTTAAGCATGTAATAATTAACATGTAATGCATGACGTTATTTATGAGATGGGTTTTTATGATTAGAGTC
CCGCAATTATACATTTAATACGCGATAGAAAACAAAATATAGCGCGCAAACTAGGATAAATTATCGCGCG
CGGTGTCATCTATGTTACTAGATCGGGAATTGCCAAGCTAATTCTTGAAGACGAAAGGGCCTCGTGATAC
GCCTATTTTTATAGGTTAATGTCATGATAATAATGGTTTCTTAGACGTCAGGTGGCACTTTTCGGGGAAA
TGTGCGCGGAACCCCTATTTGTTTATTTTTCTAAATACATTCAAATATGTATCCGCTCATGAGACAATAA
CCCTGATAAATGCTTCAATAATGGGACCGACTCGCGCTGTCATGAGACCGGATCCTGACAGGATATATTG
GCGGGTAAACCTAAGAGAAAAGAGCGTTTATTAGAATAATCGGATATTTAAAAGGGCGTGAAAAGGTTTA
TCCGTTCGTCCATTTGTATGTGCATGCCAACCACAGGGTTCCCCTCGGGATCAAAGTACTTTGATCCAAC
CCCTCCGCTGCTATAGTGCAGTCGGCTTCTGACGTTCAGTGCAGCCGTCATCTGAAAACGACATGTCGCA
CAAGTCCTAAGTTACGCGACAGGCTGCCGCCCTGCCCTTTTCCTGGCGTTTTCTTGTCGCGTGTTTTAGT
CGCATAAAGTAGAATACTTGCGACTAGAACCGGAGACATTACGCCATGAACAAGAGCGCCGCCGCTGGCC
TGCTGGGCTATGCCCGCGTCAGCACCGACGACCAGGACTTGACCAACCAACGGGCCGAACTGCACGCGGC
CGGCTGCACCAAGCTGTTTTCCGAGAAGATCACCGGCACCAGGCGCGACCGCCCGGAGCTGGCCAGGATG
CTTGACCACCTACGCCCTGGCGACGTTGTGACAGTGACCAGGCTAGACCGCCTGGCCCGCAGCACCCGCG
ACCTACTGGACATTGCCGAGCGCATCCAGGAGGCCGGCGCGGGCCTGCGTAGCCTGGCAGAGCCGTGGGC
CGACACCACCACGCCGGCCGGCCGCATGGTGTTGACCGTGTTCGCCGGCATTGCCGAGTTCGAGCGTTCC
CTAATCATCGACCGCACCCGGAGCGGGCGCGAGGCCGCCAAGGCCCGAGGCGTGAAGTTTGGCCCCCGCC
CTACCCTCACCCCGGCACAGATCGCGCACGCCCGCGAGCTGATCGACCAGGAAGGCCGCACCGTGAAAGA
GGCGGCTGCACTGCTTGGCGTGCATCGCTCGACCCTGTACCGCGCACTTGAGCGCAGCGAGGAAGTGACG
CCCACCGAGGCCAGGCGGCGCGGTGCCTTCCGTGAGGACGCATTGACCGAGGCCGACGCCCTGGCGGCCG
CCGAGAATGAACGCCAAGAGGAACAAGCATGAAACCGCACCAGGACGGCCAGGACGAACCGTTTTTCATT
ACCGAAGAGATCGAGGCGGAGATGATCGCGGCCGGGTACGTGTTCGAGCCGCCCGCGCACCTCTCAACCG
TGCGGCTGCATGAAATCCTGGCCGGTTTGTCTGATGCCAAGCTGGCGGCCTGGCCGGCCAGCTTGGCCGC
TGAAGAAACCGAGCGCCGCCGTCTAAAAAGGTGATGTGTATTTGAGTAAAACAGCTTGCGTCATGCGGTC
GCTGCGTATATGATGCGATGAGTAAATAAACAAATACGCAAGGGGAACGCATGAAGGTTATCGCTGTACT
TAACCAGAAAGGCGGGTCAGGCAAGACGACCATCGCAACCCATCTAGCCCGCGCCCTGCAACTCGCCGGG
GCCGATGTTCTGTTAGTCGATTCCGATCCCCAGGGCAGTGCCCGCGATTGGGCGGCCGTGCGGGAAGATC
AACCGCTAACCGTTGTCGGCATCGACCGCCCGACGATTGACCGCGACGTGAAGGCCATCGGCCGGCGCGA
CTTCGTAGTGATCGACGGAGCGCCCCAGGCGGCGGACTTGGCTGTGTCCGCGATCAAGGCAGCCGACTTC
GTGCTGATTCCGGTGCAGCCAAGCCCTTACGACATATGGGCCACCGCCGACCTGGTGGAGCTGGTTAAGC
AGCGCATTGAGGTCACGGATGGAAGGCTACAAGCGGCCTTTGTCGTGTCGCGGGCGATCAAAGGCACGCG
CATCGGCGGTGAGGTTGCCGAGGCGCTGGCCGGGTACGAGCTGCCCATTCTTGAGTCCCGTATCACGCAG
CGCGTGAGCTACCCAGGCACTGCCGCCGCCGGCACAACCGTTCTTGAATCAGAACCCGAGGGCGACGCTG
CCCGCGAGGTCCAGGCGCTGGCCGCTGAAATTAAATCAAAACTCATTTGAGTTAATGAGGTAAAGAGAAA
ATGAGCAAAAGCACAAACACGCTAAGTGCCGGCCGTCCGAGCGCACGCAGCAGCAAGGCTGCAACGTTGG
CCAGCCTGGCAGACACGCCAGCCATGAAGCGGGTCAACTTTCAGTTGCCGGCGGAGGATCACACCAAGCT
GAAGATGTACGCGGTACGCCAAGGCAAGACCATTACCGAGCTGCTATCTGAATACATCGCGCAGCTACCA
GAGTAAATGAGCAAATGAATAAATGAGTAGATGAATTTTAGCGGCTAAAGGAGGCGGCATGGAAAATCAA
GAACAACCAGGCACCGACGCCGTGGAATGCCCCATGTGTGGAGGAACGGGCGGTTGGCCAGGCGTAAGCG
GCTGGGTTGCCTGCCGGCCCTGCAATGGCACTGGAACCCCCAAGCCCGAGGAATCGGCGTGAGCGGTCGC
AAACCATCCGGCCCGGTACAAATCGGCGCGGCGCTGGGTGATGACCTGGTGGAGAAGTTGAAGGCCGCGC
AGGCCGCCCAGCGGCAACGCATCGAGGCAGAAGCACGCCCCGGTGAATCGTGGCAAGCGGCCGCTGATCG
AATCCGCAAAGAATCCCGGCAACCGCCGGCAGCCGGTGCGCCGTCGATTAGGAAGCCGCCCAAGGGCGAC
GAGCAACCAGATTTTTTCGTTCCGATGCTCTATGACGTGGGCACCCGCGATAGTCGCAGCATCATGGACG
TGGCCGTTTTCCGTCTGTCGAAGCGTGACCGACGAGCTGGCGAGGTGATCCGCTACGAGCTTCCAGACGG
GCACGTAGAGGTTTCCGCAGGGCCGGCCGGCATGGCCAGTGTGTGGGATTACGACCTGGTACTGATGGCG
GTTTCCCATCTAACCGAATCCATGAACCGATACCGGGAAGGGAAGGGAGACAAGCCCGGCCGCGTGTTCC
GTCCACACGTTGCGGACGTACTCAAGTTCTGCCGGCGAGCCGATGGCGGAAAGCAGAAAGACGACCTGGT
AGAAACCTGCATTCGGTTAAACACCACGCACGTTGCCATGCAGCGTACGAAGAAGGCCAAGAACGGCCGC
CTGGTGACGGTATCCGAGGGTGAAGCCTTGATTAGCCGCTACAAGATCGTAAAGAGCGAAACCGGGCGGC
CGGAGTACATCGAGATCGAGCTAGCTGATTGGATGTACCGCGAGATCACAGAAGGCAAGAACCCGGACGT
GCTGACGGTTCACCCCGATTACTTTTTGATCGATCCCGGCATCGGCCGTTTTCTCTACCGCCTGGCACGC
CGCGCCGCAGGCAAGGCAGAAGCCAGATGGTTGTTCAAGACGATCTACGAACGCAGTGGCAGCGCCGGAG
AGTTCAAGAAGTTCTGTTTCACCGTGCGCAAGCTGATCGGGTCAAATGACCTGCCGGAGTACGATTTGAA
GGAGGAGGCGGGGCAGGCTGGCCCGATCCTAGTCATGCGCTACCGCAACCTGATCGAGGGCGAAGCATCC
GCCGGTTCCTAATGTACGGAGCAGATGCTAGGGCAAATTGCCCTAGCAGGGGAAAAAGGTCGAAAAGGAC
TCTTTCCTGTGGATAGCACGTACATTGGGAACCCAAAGCCGTACATTGGGAACCGGAACCCGTACATTGG
GAACCCAAAGCCGTACATTGGGAACCGGTCACACATGTAAGTGACTGATATAAAAGAGAAAAAAGGCGAT
TTTTCCGCCTAAAACTCTTTAAAACTTATTAAAACTCTTAAAACCCGCCTGGCCTGTGCATAACTGTCTG
GCCAGCGCACAGCCGAAGAGCTGCAAAAAGCGCCTACCCTTCGGTCGCTGCGCTCCCTACGCCCCGCCGC
TTCGCGTCGGCCTATCGCGGCCGCTGGCCGCTCAAAAATGGCTGGCCTACGGCCAGGCAATCTACCAGGG
CGCGGACAAGCCGCGCCGTCGCCACTCGACCGCCGGCGCCCACATCAAGGCACCCTGCCTCGCGCGTTTC
GGTGATGACGGTGAAAACCTCTGACACATGCAGCTCCCGGTGACGGTCACAGCTTGTCTGTAAGCGGATG
CCGGGAGCAGACAAGCCCGTCAGGGCGCGTCAGCGGGTGTTGGCGGGTGTCGGGGCGCAGCCATGACCCA
GTCACGTAGCGATAGCGGAGTGTATACTGGCTTAACTATGCGGCATCAGAGCAGATTGTACTGAGAGTGC
ACCATATGCGGTGTGAAATACCGCACAGATGCGTAAGGAGAAAATACCGCATCAGGCGCTCTTCCGCTTC
CTCGCTCACTGACTCGCTGCGCTCGGTCGTTCGGCTGCGGCGAGCGGTATCAGCTCACTCAAAGGCGGTA
ATACGGTTATCCACAGAATCAGGGGATAACGCAGGAAAGAACATGTGAGCAAAAGGCCAGCAAAAGGCCA
GGAACCGTAAAAAGGCCGCGTTGCTGGCGTTTTTCCATAGGCTCCGCCCCCCTGACGAGCATCACAAAAA
TCGACGCTCAAGTCAGAGGTGGCGAAACCCGACAGGACTATAAAGATACCAGGCGTTTCCCCCTGGAAGC
TCCCTCGTGCGCTCTCCTGTTCCGACCCTGCCGCTTACCGGATACCTGTCCGCCTTTCTCCCTTCGGGAA
GCGTGGCGCTTTCTCATAGCTCACGCTGTAGGTATCTCAGTTCGGTGTAGGTCGTTCGCTCCAAGCTGGG
CTGTGTGCACGAACCCCCCGTTCAGCCCGACCGCTGCGCCTTATCCGGTAACTATCGTCTTGAGTCCAAC
CCGGTAAGACACGACTTATCGCCACTGGCAGCAGCCACTGGTAACAGGATTAGCAGAGCGAGGTATGTAG
GCGGTGCTACAGAGTTCTTGAAGTGGTGGCCTAACTACGGCTACACTAGAAGGACAGTATTTGGTATCTG
CGCTCTGCTGAAGCCAGTTACCTTCGGAAAAAGAGTTGGTAGCTCTTGATCCGGCAAACAAACCACCGCT
GGTAGCGGTGGTTTTTTTGTTTGCAAGCAGCAGATTACGCGCAGAAAAAAAGGATCTCAAGAAGATCCTT
TGATCTTTTCTACGGGGTCTGACGCTCAGTGGAACGAAAACTCACGTTAAGGGATTTTGGTCATGCATTC
TAGGTGATTATTTGCCGACTACCTTGGTGATCTCGCCTTTCACGTAGTGGACAAATTCTTCCAACTGATC
TGCGCGCGAGGCCAAGCGATCTTCTTCTTGTCCAAGATAAGCCTGTCTAGCTTCAAGTATGACGGGCTGA
TACTGGGCCGGCAGGCGCTCCATTGCCCAGTCGGCAGCGACATCCTTCGGCGCGATTTTGCCGGTTACTG
CGCTGTACCAAATGCGGGACAACGTAAGCACTACATTTCGCTCATCACCAGCCCAGTCGGGCGGCGAGTT
CCATAGCGTTAAGGTTTCATTTAGCGCCTCAAATAGATCCTGTTCAGGAACCGGATCAAAGAGTTCCTCC
GCCGCTGGACCTACCAAGGCAACGCTATGTTCTCTTGCTTTTGTCAGCAAGATAGCCAGATCAATGTCGA
TCGTGGCTGGCTCGAAGATACCTGCAAGAATGTCATTGCGCTGCCATTCTCCAAATTGCAGTTCGCGCTT
AGCTGGATAACGCCACGGAATGATGTCGTCGTGCACAACAATGGTGACTTCTACAGCGCGGAGAATCTCG
CTCTCTCCAGGGGAAGCCGAAGTTTCCAAAAGGTCGTTGATCAAAGCTCGCCGCGTTGTTTCATCAAGCC
TTACGGTCACCGTAACCAGCAAATCAATATCACTGTGTGGCTTCAGGCCGCCATCCACTGCGGAGCCGTA
CAAATGTACGGCCAGCAACGTCGGTTCGAGATGGCGCTCGATGACGCCAACTACCTCTGATAGTTGAGTC
GATACTTCGGCGATCACCGCTTCCCTCATAATGTTTAACTTTGTTTTAGGGCGACTGCCCTGCTGCGTAA
CATCGTTGCTGCTCCATAACATCAAACATCGACCCACGGCGTAACGCGCTTGCTGCTTGGATGCCCGAGG
CATAGACTGTACCCCAAAAAAACAGTCATAACAAGCCATGAAAACCGCCACTGCGCCGTTACCACCGCTG
CGTTCGGTCAAGGTTCTGGACCAGTTGCGTGAGCGCATACGCTACTTGCATTACAGCTTACGAACCGAAC
AGGCTTATGTCCACTGGGTTCGTGCCTTCATCCGTTTCCACGGTGTGCGTCACCCGGCAACCTTGGGTAG
CAGCGAAGTCGAGGCATTTCTGTCCTGGCTGGAACAGAACTTATTATTTCCTTCCTCTTTTCTACAGTAT
TTAAAGATACCCCAAGAAGCTAATTATAACAAGACGAACTCCAATTCACTGTTCCTTGCATTCTAAAACC
TTAAATACCAGAAAACAGCTTTTTCAAAGTTGTTTTCAAAGTTGGCGTATAACATAGTATCGACGGAGCC
GATTTTGAAACCGCGGTGATCACAGGCAGCAACGCTCTGTCATCGTTACAATCAACATGCTACCCTCCGC
GAGATCATCCGTGTTTCAAACCCGGCAGCTTAGTTGCCGTTCTTCCGAATAGCATCGGTAACATGAGCAA
AGTCTGCCGCCTTACAACGGCTCTCCCGCTGACGCCGTCCCGGACTGATGGGCTGCCTGTATCGAGTGGT
GATTTTGTGCCGAGCTGCCGGTCGGGGAGCTGTTGGCTGGCTGGTGGCAGGATATATTGTGGTGTAAACA
TAACGGATCCGGTCTCA
Features (pLannotate 1.2.2; 35 found; start..end, strand, type, name):
   7331..7583    +  terminator     NOS terminator: nopaline synthase terminator and poly(A) signal
   7704..7791    +  promoter       AmpR promoter (fragment): bla
   8427..8771    +  promoter       CaMV 35S promoter: strong constitutive promoter from cauliflower mosaic virus
   8724..8770    +  promoter       minimal CaMV 35S promoter: minimal 35S promoter from cauliflower mosaic virus
   8803..8828    +  misc_feature   TMV Ω (fragment): translational enhancer from the tobacco mosaic virus 5'-leader sequence (Gallie et al., 1988)
   9789..10041   +  terminator     NOS terminator: nopaline synthase terminator and poly(A) signal
  10162..10249   +  promoter       AmpR promoter (fragment): bla
  10885..11229   +  promoter       CaMV 35S promoter: strong constitutive promoter from cauliflower mosaic virus
  11182..11228   +  promoter       minimal CaMV 35S promoter: minimal 35S promoter from cauliflower mosaic virus
  11261..11286   +  misc_feature   TMV Ω (fragment): translational enhancer from the tobacco mosaic virus 5'-leader sequence (Gallie et al., 1988)
  12130..12382   +  terminator     NOS terminator: nopaline synthase terminator and poly(A) signal
  12503..12590   +  promoter       AmpR promoter (fragment): bla
  13226..13570   +  promoter       CaMV 35S promoter: strong constitutive promoter from cauliflower mosaic virus
  13523..13569   +  promoter       minimal CaMV 35S promoter: minimal 35S promoter from cauliflower mosaic virus
  13602..13627   +  misc_feature   TMV Ω (fragment): translational enhancer from the tobacco mosaic virus 5'-leader sequence (Gallie et al., 1988)
  14936..15188   +  terminator     NOS terminator: nopaline synthase terminator and poly(A) signal
  15309..15396   +  promoter       AmpR promoter (fragment): bla
  16032..16376   +  promoter       CaMV 35S promoter: strong constitutive promoter from cauliflower mosaic virus
  16329..16375   +  promoter       minimal CaMV 35S promoter: minimal 35S promoter from cauliflower mosaic virus
  16408..16433   +  misc_feature   TMV Ω (fragment): translational enhancer from the tobacco mosaic virus 5'-leader sequence (Gallie et al., 1988)
  16450..17166   +  CDS            EGFP: EGFP is a basic (constitutively fluorescent) green fluorescent protein published in 1996, derived from Aequorea victoria. It is reported to be a rapidly-maturing weak dimer with moderate acid sensitivity.
  17202..17454   +  terminator     NOS terminator: nopaline synthase terminator and poly(A) signal
  17575..17662   +  promoter       AmpR promoter (fragment): bla
  17696..17720   +  misc_feature   RB T-DNA repeat: right border repeat from nopaline C58 T-DNA
  18060..18461   +  CDS            Y4CG_SINFN (fragment): Protein inferred from homology: Swiss-Prot protein existence level 3. From Sinorhizobium fredii (strain NBRC 101917 / NGR234).
  19021..19650   +  CDS            pVS1 StaA: stability protein from the Pseudomonas plasmid pVS1 (Heeb et al., 2000)
  20079..21152   +  CDS            pVS1 RepA: replication protein from the Pseudomonas plasmid pVS1 (Heeb et al., 2000)
  21218..21412   +  rep_origin     pVS1 oriV: origin of replication for the Pseudomonas plasmid pVS1 (Heeb et al., 2000)
  21615..21654   +  CDS            rop (fragment): Rop protein, which maintains plasmids at low copy number; rop
  21756..21896   +  misc_feature   bom: basis of mobility region from pBR322
  22082..22670   -  rep_origin     ori: high-copy-number ColE1/pMB1/pBR322/pUC origin of replication
  22761..23549   -  CDS            aadA: S3AD_ECOLX - Experimental evidence at protein level: Swiss-Prot protein existence level 1. Mediates bacterial resistance to the antibiotics streptomycin and spectinomycin. From Escherichia coli.
  23556..23612   -  CDS            GmR (fragment): gentamycin acetyltransferase; aacC1; confers resistance to gentamycin
  23788..23811   -  promoter       Pc promoter (fragment): intI1 (promoter lies within the coding sequence); class 1 integron promoter
  24335..24359   +  misc_feature   LB T-DNA repeat: left border repeat from nopaline C58 T-DNA
