[The description below was written by a language model from this plasmid's Addgene catalogue record and pLannotate feature annotations shown in this document.]
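Description:
GB4404 is a large (about 24.4 kb) GoldenBraid multigene module built in pDGB3_omega1, a binary T-DNA vector derived from pCambia1302 and intended for Agrobacterium-mediated delivery into plants. The backbone carries nopaline-type left and right T-DNA border repeats, the pVS1 replication and stability functions (RepA, StaA, oriV) for maintenance in Agrobacterium, a ColE1/pMB1-type high-copy origin with the pBR322 bom site for propagation in E. coli, and an aadA gene conferring spectinomycin/streptomycin resistance. The insert was assembled through BsmBI sites that were destroyed during cloning, and internal BsaI and BsmBI sites were removed from the parts to keep them compatible with this Type IIS assembly system.

The payload encodes the fungal autonomous bioluminescence pathway split into a regulated and a constitutive portion. The Neonothopanus nambi hispidin synthase gene (HISPS) is placed under the PNtA11 promoter and the NOS terminator, while CPH, LUZ (luciferase), H3H (hispidin-3-hydroxylase), EGFP and the silencing suppressor p19 are stated to be expressed constitutively. The automated annotation recognises four repeated units of CaMV 35S promoter, TMV Ω translational enhancer fragment and NOS terminator, one of which contains the EGFP coding sequence. The pathway genes, p19 and PNtA11 are not annotated by name, and the first roughly 7 kb of the record carries no features, so this stretch is not characterised by the table, and the promoter driving p19 cannot be read from it. The design makes light output depend on PNtA11-driven HISPS, with the rest of the pathway supplied constantly. EGFP could serve as a constitutive reference signal, and p19 is commonly used to sustain transgene expression. The associated work describes a quantitative, substrate-free luminescence reporter for plant synthetic biology.
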