Addgene plasmid #215255: GB4404
Purpose: Module for the expression of the N. nambi HISPS gene under the regulation of PNtA11 and TNOS and the constitutive expression of CPH, LUZ, H3H, EGFP and p19
Depositing lab: Diego Orzaez. Depositing organization: Instituto de Biologia Molecular y Celular de Plantas. Publication: A quantitative autonomous bioluminescence reporter system with a wide dynamic range for Plant Synthetic Biology. Calvache C, Vazquez-Vilar M, Moreno-Gimenez E, Orzaez D. Plant Biotechnol J. 2024 Jan;22(1):37-47. doi: 10.1111/pbi.14146. Epub 2023 Oct 26. PubMed 37882352.
Backbone
  Vector backbone: pDGB3_omega1
  Backbone manufacturer: self-made; derived from pCambia1302 generated at the Cambia Institute
  Vector type: Synthetic Biology
Growth in bacteria
  Bacterial resistance: Spectinomycin, 50 μg/mL
  Growth temperature: 37°C
  Growth strain: DH5alpha
  Copy number: High Copy
Gene/Insert
  Gene/Insert name: SF-PNtA11:HISPS:TNOS-CPH-LUZ-H3H-EGFP-p19
  Species: Synthetic
  Mutation: BsaI and BsmBI sites removed
  Cloning method: Restriction Enzyme; 5′ cloning site BsmBI (destroyed during cloning); 3′ cloning site BsmBI (destroyed during cloning)
Terms and licenses: Academic/Nonprofit Terms; Industry Terms: Not Available to Industry
How to cite: GB4404 was a gift from Diego Orzaez (Addgene plasmid # 215255 ; http://n2t.net/addgene:215255 ; RRID:Addgene_215255)
